>Addgene plasmid #19692 | pGC451 | depositor full sequence | sequence record 9324 | Author sequence
CTTTCCTGCGTTATCCCCTGATTCTGTGGATAACCGTATTACCGCCTTTGAGTGAGCTGATACCGCTCGC
CGCAGCCGAACGACCGAGCGCAGCGAGTCAGTGAGCGAGGAAGCGGAAGAGCGCCCAATACGCAAACCGC
CTCTCCCCGCGCGTTGGCCGATTCATTAATGCAGCTGGCACGACAGGTTTCCCGACTGGAAAGCGGGCAG
TGAGCGCAACGCAATTAATACGCGTACCGCTAGCCAGGAAGAGTTTGTAGAAACGCAAAAAGGCCATCCG
TCAGGATGGCCTTCTGCTTAGTTTGATGCCTGGCAGTTTATGGCGGGCGTCCTGCCCGCCACCCTCCGGG
CCGTTGCTTCACAACGTTCAAATCCGCTCCCGGCGGATTTGTCCTACTCAGGAGAGCGTTCACCGACAAA
CAACAGATAAAACGAAAGGCCCAGTCTTCCGACTGAGCCTTTCGTTTTATTTGATGCCTGGCAGTTCCCT
ACTCTCGCGTTAACGCTAGCATGGATGTTTTCCCAGTCACGACGTTGTAAAACGACGGCCAGTCTTAAGC
TCGGGCCCCAAATAATGATTTTATTTTGACTGATAGTGACCTGTTCGTTGCAACACATTGATGAGCAATG
CTTTTTTATAATGCCAACTTTGTACAAAAAAGCAGGCATGGCGAAGAAACCGAGAGTTACCAAGCTGAAT
ACGGATCGAAGATCGAGAGCAAACGAGTACGTTCTCAAATTAATTACGATAAAATTAACATTTTCTTGAA
TTTTTTTAGTAGTTAATACGACTCCTAGCAATAAAATTGAATATAATATGAAAATTAGTTAGAAAAAAAT
ATACCGGTCAGAACTCAAGCTTCATGAAGAACTGTTTCTAGATAGAATGCCCCACATTTTTCAATATCTC
AGAAATCACATGCTTCATCATCAAAGGTTTATTAAACATTGTAAACTTTCAGACGAGAACGACAGAGAGT
TTCCGAGATGAACGGAATGTTTGATGTTCTACTTAATCTTCTTCCGCCGTCACATTTTAAAACACGACTC
TCCAGAGTTCAAATCTTGAGGTAAGTTCCCCAATAAGATGAGATCTCTTTTAGAAAATTTTCAAAACTCT
ACGGAAGTTTACTTGTTTGTTTTCTTAATTCAAAGATTTTCATTAAAAAAATAACCCTCGCATTTCAGAG
AAGCCACCTCTTACATAATTCGTCTTCACAACTTTCTTATTGAAAGTTCAAATAGTGACATAGACGCAAT
AACTGTATTTCCGCACATCTTCAACGGAGAACGCAAGTCAAATAAAGATGCAATTCGTCGTCCCATGAAG
TTGAAGCAGGGTGGCGGTGTTGCTGCTTTCATCTCACGCCACGAACTTCCCCCACTTCAACTTCCAAATC
CCGTTATCCCAATTTTGAAGCCCACTTCAGTTCCAGTTTGGCCCCAAACCAATGTTTATATTGCACCCAG
CTTTCTTGTACAAAGTTGGCATTATAAGAAAGCATTGCTTATCAATTTGTTGCAACGAACAGGTCACTAT
CAGTCAAAATAAAATCATTATTTGCCATCCAGCTGATATCCCCTATAGTGAGTCGTATTACATGGTCATA
GCTGTTTCCTGGCAGCTCTGGCCCGTGTCTCAAAATCTCTGATGTTACATTGCACAAGATAAAATAATAT
CATCATGAACAATAAAACTGTCTGCTTACATAAACAGTAATACAAGGGGTGTTATGAGCCATATTCAACG
GGAAACGTCGAGGCCGCGATTAAATTCCAACATGGATGCTGATTTATATGGGTATAAATGGGCTCGCGAT
AATGTCGGGCAATCAGGTGCGACAATCTATCGCTTGTATGGGAAGCCCGATGCGCCAGAGTTGTTTCTGA
AACATGGCAAAGGTAGCGTTGCCAATGATGTTACAGATGAGATGGTCAGACTAAACTGGCTGACGGAATT
TATGCCTCTTCCGACCATCAAGCATTTTATCCGTACTCCTGATGATGCATGGTTACTCACCACTGCGATC
CCCGGAAAAACAGCATTCCAGGTATTAGAAGAATATCCTGATTCAGGTGAAAATATTGTTGATGCGCTGG
CAGTGTTCCTGCGCCGGTTGCATTCGATTCCTGTTTGTAATTGTCCTTTTAACAGCGATCGCGTATTTCG
TCTCGCTCAGGCGCAATCACGAATGAATAACGGTTTGGTTGATGCGAGTGATTTTGATGACGAGCGTAAT
GGCTGGCCTGTTGAACAAGTCTGGAAAGAAATGCATAAACTTTTGCCATTCTCACCGGATTCAGTCGTCA
CTCATGGTGATTTCTCACTTGATAACCTTATTTTTGACGAGGGGAAATTAATAGGTTGTATTGATGTTGG
ACGAGTCGGAATCGCAGACCGATACCAGGATCTTGCCATCCTATGGAACTGCCTCGGTGAGTTTTCTCCT
TCATTACAGAAACGGCTTTTTCAAAAATATGGTATTGATAATCCTGATATGAATAAATTGCAGTTTCATT
TGATGCTCGATGAGTTTTTCTAATCAGAATTGGTTAATTGGTTGTAACACTGGCAGAGCATTACGCTGAC
TTGACGGGACGGCGCAAGCTCATGACCAAAATCCCTTAACGTGAGTTACGCGTCGTTCCACTGAGCGTCA
GACCCCGTAGAAAAGATCAAAGGATCTTCTTGAGATCCTTTTTTTCTGCGCGTAATCTGCTGCTTGCAAA
CAAAAAAACCACCGCTACCAGCGGTGGTTTGTTTGCCGGATCAAGAGCTACCAACTCTTTTTCCGAAGGT
AACTGGCTTCAGCAGAGCGCAGATACCAAATACTGTTCTTCTAGTGTAGCCGTAGTTAGGCCACCACTTC
AAGAACTCTGTAGCACCGCCTACATACCTCGCTCTGCTAATCCTGTTACCAGTGGCTGCTGCCAGTGGCG
ATAAGTCGTGTCTTACCGGGTTGGACTCAAGACGATAGTTACCGGATAAGGCGCAGCGGTCGGGCTGAAC
GGGGGGTTCGTGCACACAGCCCAGCTTGGAGCGAACGACCTACACCGAACTGAGATACCTACAGCGTGAG
CTATGAGAAAGCGCCACGCTTCCCGAAGGGAGAAAGGCGGACAGGTATCCGGTAAGCGGCAGGGTCGGAA
CAGGAGAGCGCACGAGGGAGCTTCCAGGGGGAAACGCCTGGTATCTTTATAGTCCTGTCGGGTTTCGCCA
CCTCTGACTTGAGCGTCGATTTTTGTGATGCTCGTCAGGGGGGCGGAGCCTATGGAAAAACGCCAGCAAC
GCGGCCTTTTTACGGTTCCTGGCCTTTTGCTGGCCTTTTGCTCACATGTT
Features (pLannotate 1.2.2; 9 found; start..end, strand, type, name):
    121..213     +  CDS            lacI (fragment): lac repressor; lacI; The lac repressor binds to the lac operator to inhibit transcription in E. coli. This inhibition can be relieved by adding lactose or isopropyl-β-D-thiogalactopyranoside (IPTG).
    268..295     -  terminator     rrnB T2 terminator: transcription terminator T2 from the E. coli rrnB gene
    427..470     +  terminator     rrnB T1 terminator: Escherichia coli rrnB; transcription terminator T1 from the E. coli rrnB gene
    517..553     -  CDS            lacZα (fragment): LacZα fragment of β-galactosidase; lacZ fragment
    569..667     +  protein_bind   attL1: mutant version of attL; recombination site for the Gateway® LR reaction LR Clonase™
   1465..1564    -  protein_bind   attL2: mutant version of attL; recombination site for the Gateway® LR reaction LR Clonase™
   1582..1600    -  promoter       T7 promoter: promoter for bacteriophage T7 RNA polymerase
   1734..2543    +  CDS            KanR: aminoglycoside phosphotransferase; aph(3')-Ia; confers resistance to kanamycin in bacteria or G418 (Geneticin®) in eukaryotes
   2690..3278    +  rep_origin     ori: high-copy-number ColE1/pMB1/pBR322/pUC origin of replication
