[The description below was written by a language model from this plasmid's Addgene catalogue record and pLannotate feature annotations shown in this document.]
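Description:
pGC451 is a Gateway entry clone built on the pDONR 221 backbone and carrying the coding region of the C. elegans gene hlh-12. It is a small plasmid of about 3.3 kb that is maintained in E. coli at high copy number through a ColE1/pUC-type origin of replication and selected with kanamycin via an aminoglycoside phosphotransferase (KanR) gene. Although it is catalogued under worm expression, the plasmid has no annotated nematode promoter or 3′ UTR, so it serves as a source module rather than as a finished expression construct.

The insert lies between attL1 and attL2, the recombination sites produced when a PCR product or attB-flanked fragment is captured in a donor vector. These sites allow directional transfer of the hlh-12 coding sequence into any attR-containing destination vector by an LR Clonase reaction. The interval between the two att sites is roughly 800 bp and is not itself annotated in the feature table, which is consistent with it being the worm insert. Upstream of attL1 sit the rrnB T1 and T2 transcription terminators, which shield the cloned sequence from read-through transcription in bacteria. A T7 promoter lies just outside attL2, and short lacI and lacZα fragments are backbone remnants. M13 forward and reverse sites flank the cassette for sequence verification.

The associated publication describes a FLP-out system for controlled gene expression in C. elegans, so this clone was presumably used to place hlh-12 into such recombination-assembled expression constructs. The depositor notes that mismatches between the repository and depositor sequences do not affect function.
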