Addgene plasmid #19692: pGC451
Depositing lab: Jane Hubbard. Depositing organization: NYU Grossman School of Medicine. Publication: A "FLP-Out" system for controlled gene expression in Caenorhabditis elegans. Voutev R, Hubbard EJ. Genetics. 2008 Sep;180(1):103-19. doi: 10.1534/genetics.108.090274. PubMed 18723890.
Backbone
  Vector backbone: pDONR 221
  Vector type: Worm Expression ; Gateway entry clone
Growth in bacteria
  Bacterial resistance: Kanamycin, 50 μg/mL
  Growth temperature: 37°C
  Growth strain: DH5alpha
  Copy number: High Copy
Gene/Insert
  Gene/Insert name: hlh-12_coding region
  Species: C. elegans (nematode)
  Cloning method: Gateway Cloning
  Sequencing primers: 5′ M13F; 3′ M13R
Terms and licenses: Academic/Nonprofit Terms; Industry Terms: Not Available to Industry
Depositor comments: Sequence mismatches between Addgene sequence and depositor sequence do not affect function.
How to cite: pGC451 was a gift from Jane Hubbard (Addgene plasmid # 19692 ; http://n2t.net/addgene:19692 ; RRID:Addgene_19692)
