>Addgene plasmid #19692 | pGC451 | addgene partial sequence | sequence record 25517 | 19692 with m13R
GGGAATCAGCTGGATGGCAAATAATGATTTTATTTTGACTGATAGTGACCTGTTCGTTGCAACAAATTGA
TAAGCAATGCTTTCTTATAATGCCAACTTTGTACAAGAAAGCTGGGTGCAATATAAACATTGGTTTGGGG
CCAAACTGGAACTGAAGTGGGCTTCAAAATTGGGATAACGGGATTTGGAAGTTGAAGTGGGGGAAGCTCG
TGGCGTGAGATGAAAGCAGCAACACCGCCACCCTGCTTCAACTTCATGGGACGACGAATTGCATCTTTAT
TTGACTTGCGTTCTCCGTTGAAGATGTGCGGAAATACAGTTATTGCGTCTATGTCACTATTTGAACTTTC
AATAAGAAAGTTGTGAAGACGAATTATGTAAGAGGTGGCTTCTCTGAAATGCGAGGGTTATTTTTTTAAT
GAAAATCTTTGAATTAAGAAAGCAAACAAGTAAACTTTCGTAGAGTTTTGAAAATTTTCTAAAAGAGATC
TCATCTTATTGGGGAACTTACCTCAAGATTTGAACTCTGGAGAGTCGTGTTTTAAAATGTGACGGCGGAA
GAAGATTAAGTAGAACATCAAACATTCCGTTCATCTCGGAAACTCTCTGTCGTTCTCGTCTGAAAGTTTA
CAATGTTTAAT
